Addgene plasmid #152463: pGBW-m4133834
Purpose: Mammalian expression plasmid for SARS-CoV-2 2'-O-ribose methyltransferase
Depositing lab: Ginkgo Bioworks & Benjie Chen. Depositing organization: Ginkgo Bioworks.
Backbone
  Vector backbone: pTwist_CMV_Hygro_6
  Backbone size w/o insert (bp): 6525
  Vector type: Mammalian Expression
  Selectable markers: Hygromycin
Growth in bacteria
  Bacterial resistance: Ampicillin, 100 μg/mL
  Growth temperature: 37°C
  Growth strain: DH5alpha
  Copy number: High Copy
Gene/Insert
  Gene/Insert name: SARS-CoV-2 2'-O-ribose methyltransferase
  Species: Severe acute respiratory syndrome coronavirus 2
  Insert size (bp): 887
  Mutation: wt
  Entrez Gene: ORF1ab (a.k.a. GU280_gp01)
  Promoter: CMV
  Tag / fusion protein: Cleavable TEV;TRX (C terminal on backbone)
  Cloning method: Unknown
Resource information
  A portion of this plasmid was derived from a plasmid made by: GinkgoBioworks
Depositor comments: NCBI reference sequence: YP_009725311.1
How to cite: pGBW-m4133834 was a gift from Ginkgo Bioworks & Benjie Chen (Addgene plasmid # 152463 ; http://n2t.net/addgene:152463 ; RRID:Addgene_152463)
