[The description below was written by a language model from this plasmid's Addgene catalogue record and pLannotate feature annotations shown in this document.]
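Description:
pGBW-m4133834 is a mammalian expression plasmid built on the pTwist_CMV_Hygro_6 backbone that carries the wild-type SARS-CoV-2 2'-O-ribose methyltransferase, a mature product of the ORF1ab replicase polyprotein (commonly known as nsp16). It is propagated in E. coli as a high-copy plasmid through a ColE1/pUC-type origin and selected with ampicillin via a full-length β-lactamase gene. A separate cassette, in which the human ubiquitin C promoter drives hygromycin B phosphotransferase followed by a synthetic poly(A) signal, allows hygromycin selection of transfected mammalian cells.

The viral coding sequence of roughly 0.9 kb spans the numbering origin of the 7.8 kb sequence record. The automated annotation labels it only by homology, as a replicase polyprotein fragment from avian infectious bronchitis virus, but its position and size match the catalogued SARS-CoV-2 insert. It lies downstream of the CMV immediate-early enhancer and promoter elements. It is followed in the same orientation by E. coli thioredoxin (trxA) and a 6xHis tag, in line with the recorded C-terminal, TEV-cleavable TRX fusion supplied by the backbone. The TEV site itself is not annotated in the feature table, and the His tag is not listed in the catalogue fields. An SV40 poly(A) signal lies downstream, although it is annotated on the opposite strand. The expression unit is bracketed by bacterial terminators (T7 and rrnG) and by 5' and 3' β-globin insulator elements, which help isolate it from neighbouring transcription.

The thioredoxin partner typically aids solubility and the His tag permits affinity capture, so the construct suits expression and purification of the methyltransferase from mammalian cells, with the tags removable by TEV cleavage. The record states no more specific application.
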