Features (pLannotate 1.2.2; 21 found; start..end, strand, type, name):
    917..1243    +  CDS            trxA: THIO_ECO57 - Experimental evidence at protein level: Swiss-Prot protein existence level 1. Participates in various redox reactions through the reversible oxidation of its active center dithiol to a disulfide and catalyzes dithiol-disulfide exchange reactions. From Escherichia coli O157:H7.
   1265..1282    +  CDS            6xHis: 6xHis affinity tag
   1375..1496    -  polyA_signal   SV40 poly(A) signal: SV40 polyadenylation signal
   1519..1588    -  CDS            large T antigen (fragment): large T antigen from SV40 (simian virus 40)
   1611..1657    +  terminator     T7 terminator: transcription terminator for bacteriophage T7 RNA polymerase
   1687..1823    +  terminator     rrnG terminator: transcription terminator from the E. coli ribosomal RNA rrnG operon (Albrechtsen et al., 1991)
   1868..1939    +  misc_feature   3' β-globin insulator: insulator downstream of the human β-globin locus (Farrell et al., 2002)
   2165..2753    -  rep_origin     ori: high-copy-number ColE1/pMB1/pBR322/pUC origin of replication
   2925..2989    -  CDS            bla(M) (fragment): β-lactamase lacking the signal sequence; bla(M); allows cytosolic expression of β-lactamase
   3253..4462    +  promoter       UbC promoter: human ubiquitin C promoter
   4472..5493    +  CDS            HygR (fragment): hygromycin B phosphotransferase confers resistance to hygromycin
   5521..5569    +  polyA_signal   poly(A) signal: synthetic polyadenylation signal
   5835..6695    +  CDS            AmpR: β-lactamase; bla; confers resistance to ampicillin, carbenicillin, and related antibiotics
   6708..6844    +  terminator     rrnG terminator: transcription terminator from the E. coli ribosomal RNA rrnG operon (Albrechtsen et al., 1991)
   6989..7060    +  misc_feature   5' β-globin insulator: insulator upstream of the human β-globin locus (Farrell et al., 2002)
   7065..7111    -  terminator     T7 terminator: transcription terminator for bacteriophage T7 RNA polymerase
   7129..7177    -  polyA_signal   poly(A) signal: synthetic polyadenylation signal
   7258..7561    +  enhancer       CMV enhancer: human cytomegalovirus immediate early enhancer
   7634..7651    -  promoter       CMV promoter (fragment): human cytomegalovirus (CMV) immediate early promoter
   7714..7765    +  promoter       CMVd2 promoter: truncated human cytomegalovirus (CMV) immediate early promoter that yields moderately reduced expression relative to the full-length promoter
   7792..892     +  CDS            rep (fragment) (across the origin): R1AB_IBVK - Protein inferred from homology: Swiss-Prot protein existence level 3. NendoU is a Mn(2+)-dependent, uridylate-specific enzyme, which leaves 2'-3'-cyclic phosphates 5' to the cleaved bond. From Avian infectious bronchitis virus (strain KB8523) (IBV).
>Addgene plasmid #152463 | pGBW-m4133834 | depositor full sequence | sequence record 295475 | Full Sequence
CACCATGAGTCAAGCGTGGCAACCGGGTGTTGCTATGCCTAATCTTTACAAAATGCAAAGAATGCTATTA
GAAAAGTGTGACCTTCAAAATTATGGTGATAGTGCAACATTACCTAAAGGCATAATGATGAATGTCGCAA
AATATACTCAACTGTGTCAATATTTAAACACATTAACATTAGCTGTACCCTATAATATGAGAGTTATACA
TTTTGGTGCTGGTTCTGATAAAGGAGTTGCACCAGGTACAGCTGTTTTAAGACAGTGGTTGCCTACGGGT
ACGCTGCTTGTCGATTCAGATCTTAATGACTTTGTCTCTGATGCAGATTCAACTTTGATTGGTGATTGTG
CAACTGTACATACAGCTAATAAATGGGATCTCATTATTAGTGATATGTACGACCCTAAGACTAAAAATGT
TACAAAAGAAAATGACTCTAAAGAGGGTTTTTTCACTTACATTTGTGGGTTTATACAACAAAAGCTAGCT
CTTGGAGGTTCCGTGGCTATAAAGATAACAGAACATTCTTGGAATGCTGATCTTTATAAGCTCATGGGAC
ACTTCGCATGGTGGACAGCCTTTGTTACTAATGTGAATGCGTCATCATCTGAAGCATTTTTAATTGGATG
TAATTATCTTGGCAAACCACGCGAACAAATAGATGGTTATGTCATGCATGCAAATTACATATTTTGGAGG
AATACAAATCCAATTCAGTTGTCTTCCTATTCTTTATTTGACATGAGTAAATTTCCCCTTAAATTAAGGG
GTACTGCTGTTATGTCTTTAAAAGAAGGTCAAATCAATGATATGATTTTATCTCTTCTTAGTAAAGGTAG
ACTTATAATTAGAGAAAACAACAGAGTTGTTATTTCTAGTGATGTTCTTGTTAACGAAAACCTTTACTTT
CAGTCGATGAGTGACAAAATCATTCATCTAACCGATGACTCCTTTGATACAGACGTGTTGAAGGCCGATG
GTGCGATACTGGTAGATTTCTGGGCTGAATGGTGTGGCCCGTGCAAGATGATCGCACCCATTCTGGACGA
GATCGCCGACGAGTATCAAGGAAAATTAACTGTCGCTAAGCTTAATATAGATCAGAACCCAGGGACGGCA
CCTAAATACGGCATCAGGGGAATACCTACCCTCCTGCTCTTTAAGAATGGGGAAGTTGCCGCGACAAAAG
TGGGAGCCCTGTCTAAGGGCCAGCTAAAAGAGTTCTTGGACGCTAACCTGGCAGGTTCAGGCTCGGGGCA
CATGCACCATCACCATCACCATAGCAGCGGGCTCGTGCCACGCGGCTAAGGATCCGCAGGCCTCTGCTAG
CTTGACTGACTGAGATACAGCGTACCTTCAGCTCACAGACATGATAAGATACATTGATGAGTTTGGACAA
ACCACAACTAGAATGCAGTGAAAAAAATGCTTTATTTGTGAAATTTGTGATGCTATTGCTTTATTTGTAA
CCATTATAAGCTGCAATAAACAAGTTAACAACAACAATTGCATTCATTTTATGTTTCAGGTTCAGGGGGA
GGTGTGGGAGGTTTTTTAAAGCAAGTAAAACCTCTACAAATGTGGTATTGGCCCATCTCTATCGGTATCG
TAGCATAACCCCTTGGGGCCTCTAAACGGGTCTTGAGGGGTTTTTTGTGCCCCTCGGGCCGGATTGCTAT
CTACCGGCATTGGCGCAGAAAAAAATGCCTGATGCGACGCTGCGCGTCTTATACTCCCACATATGCCAGA
TTCAGCAACGGATACGGCTTCCCCAACTTGCCCACTTCCATACGTGTCCTCCTTACCAGAAATTTATCCT
TAAGGTCGTCAGCTATCCTGCAGGCGATCTCTCGATTTCGATCAAGACATTCCTTTAATGGTCTTTTCTG
GACACCACTAGGGGTCAGAAGTAGTTCATCAAACTTTCTTCCCTCCCTAATCTCATTGGTTACCTTGGGC
TATCGAAACTTAATTAACCAGTCAAGTCAGCTACTTGGCGAGATCGACTTGTCTGGGTTTCGACTACGCT
CAGAATTGCGTCAGTCAAGTTCGATCTGGTCCTTGCTATTGCACCCGTTCTCCGATTACGAGTTTCATTT
AAATCATGTGAGCAAAAGGCCAGCAAAAGGCCAGGAACCGTAAAAAGGCCGCGTTGCTGGCGTTTTTCCA
TAGGCTCCGCCCCCCTGACGAGCATCACAAAAATCGACGCTCAAGTCAGAGGTGGCGAAACCCGACAGGA
CTATAAAGATACCAGGCGTTTCCCCCTGGAAGCTCCCTCGTGCGCTCTCCTGTTCCGACCCTGCCGCTTA
CCGGATACCTGTCCGCCTTTCTCCCTTCGGGAAGCGTGGCGCTTTCTCATAGCTCACGCTGTAGGTATCT
CAGTTCGGTGTAGGTCGTTCGCTCCAAGCTGGGCTGTGTGCACGAACCCCCCGTTCAGCCCGACCGCTGC
GCCTTATCCGGTAACTATCGTCTTGAGTCCAACCCGGTAAGACACGACTTATCGCCACTGGCAGCAGCCA
CTGGTAACAGGATTAGCAGAGCGAGGTATGTAGGCGGTGCTACAGAGTTCTTGAAGTGGTGGCCTAACTA
CGGCTACACTAGAAGAACAGTATTTGGTATCTGCGCTCTGCTGAAGCCAGTTACCTTCGGAAAAAGAGTT
GGTAGCTCTTGATCCGGCAAACAAACCACCGCTGGTAGCGGTGGTTTTTTTGTTTGCAAGCAGCAGATTA
CGCGCAGAAAAAAAGGATCTCAAGAAGATCCTTTGATCTTTTCTACGGGGTCTGACGCTCAGTGGAACGA
AAACTCACGTTAAGGGATTTTGGTCATGAGATTATCAAAAAGGATCTTCACCTAGATCCTTTTAAATTAA
AAATGAAGTTTTAAATCAATCTAAAGTATATATGAGTAAACTTGGTCTGACAGTTACCAATGCTTAATCA
GTGAGGCACCTATCTCAGCGATCTGTCTATTTCGTTCATCCATAGTTGCATTTAAATTTCCGAACTCTCC
AAGGCCCTCGTCGGAAAATCTTCAAACCTTTCGTCCGATCCATCTTGCAGGCTACCTCTCGAACGAACTA
TCGCAAGTCTCTTGGCCGGCCTTGCGCCTTGGCTATTGCTTGGCAGCGCCTATCGCCAGGTATTACTCCA
ATCCCGAATATCCGAGATCGGGATCACCCGAGAGAAGTTCAACCTACATCCTCAATCCCGATCTATCCGA
GATCCGAGGAATATCGAAATCGGGGCGCGCCTGGCCTCCGCGCCGGGTTTTGGCGCCTCCCGCGGGCGCC
CCCCTCGTCACGGCGAGCGCTGCCACGTCAGACGAAGGGCGCAGGAGCGTCCTGATCCTTCCGCCCGGAC
GCTCAGGACAGCGGCCCGCTGCTCATAAGACTCGGCCTTAGAACCCCAGTATCAGCAGAAGGACATTTTA
GGACGGGACTTGGGTGACTCTAGGGCACTGGTTTTCTTTCCAGAGAGCGGAACAGGCGAGGAAAAGTAGT
CCCTTCTCGGCGATTCTGCGGAGGGATCTCCGTGGGGCGGTGAACGCCGATGATTATATAAGGACGCGCC
GGGTGTGGCACAGCTAGTTCCGTCGCAGCCGGGATTTGGGTCGCGGTTCTTGTTTGTGGATCGCTGTGAT
CGTCACTTGGTGAGTAGCGGGCTGCTGGGCTGGCCGGGGCTTTCGTGGCCGCCGGGCCGCTCGGTGGGAC
GGAAGCGTGTGGAGAGACCGCCAAGGGCTGTAGTCTGGGTCCGCGAGCAAGGTTGCCCTGAACTGGGGGT
TGGGGGGAGCGCAGCAAAATGGCGGCTGTTCCCGAGTCTTGAATGGAAGACGCTTGTGAGGCGGGCTGTG
AGGTCGTTGAAACAAGGTGGGGGGCATGGTGGGCGGCAAGAACCCAAGGTCTTGAGCCCTTCGCTAATGC
GGGAAAGCTCTTATTCGGGTGAGATGGGCTGGGCACCATCTGGGGACCCTGACGTGAAGTTTGTCACTGA
CTGGAGAACTCGGTTTGTCGTCTGTTGCGGGGGCGGCAGTTATGGCGGTGCCGTTGGGCAGTGCACCCGT
ACCTTTGGGAGCGCGCGCCCTCGTCGTGTCGTGACGTCACCCGTTCTGTTGGCTTATAATGCAGGGTGGG
GCCACCTGCCGGTAGGTGTGCGGTAGGCTTTTCTCCGTCGCAGGACGCAGGGTTCGGGCCTAGGGTAGGC
TCTCCTGAATCGACAGGCGCCGGACCTCTGGTGAGGGGAGGGATAAGTGAGGCGTCAGTTTCTTTGGTCG
GTTTTATGTACCTATCTTCTTAAGTAGCTGAAGCTCCGGTTTTGAACTATGCGCTCGGGGTTGGCGAGTG
TGTTTTGTGAAGTTTTTTAGGCACCTTTTGAAATGTAATCATTTGGGTCAATATGTAATTTTCAGTGTTA
GACTTGTAAATTGTCCGCTAAATTCTGGCCGTTTTTGGCTTTTTTGTTAGACAACATGGGTAAAAAGCCT
GAACTCACCGCGACGTCTGTCGAGAAGTTTCTGATCGAAAAGTTCGACAGCGTCTCCGACCTGATGCAGC
TCTCGGAGGGCGAAGAATCTCGTGCTTTCAGCTTCGATGTAGGAGGGCGTGGATATGTCCTGCGGGTAAA
TAGCTGCGCCGATGGTTTCTACAAAGATCGTTATGTTTATCGGCACTTTGCATCCGCCGCGCTCCCGATT
CCGGAAGTGCTTGACATTGGGGAGTTCAGCGAGAGCCTGACCTATTGCATCTCCCGCCGTGCACAGGGTG
TCACGTTGCAAGACCTGCCTGAAACCGAACTGCCCGCTGTTCTGCAGCCGGTCGCGGAGGCAATGGATGC
CATCGCTGCCGCCGATCTTAGCCAGACGAGCGGGTTCGGCCCATTCGGACCGCAAGGAATCGGTCAATAC
ACTACATGGCGTGATTTCATATGCGCGATTGCTGATCCCCATGTGTATCACTGGCAAACTGTGATGGACG
ACACCGTCAGTGCGTCCGTCGCGCAGGCTCTCGATGAGCTGATGCTTTGGGCCGAGGACTGCCCCGAAGT
CCGGCACCTCGTGCACGCGGATTTCGGCTCCAACAATGTCCTGACGGACAATGGCCGCATAACAGCGGTC
ATTGACTGGAGCGAGGCGATGTTCGGGGATTCCCAATACGAGGTCGCCAACATCTTCTTCTGGAGGCCGT
GGTTGGCTTGTATGGAGCAGCAGACGCGCTACTTCGAGCGGAGGCATCCGGAGCTTGCAGGATCGCCCCG
GCTCCGGGCGTATATGCTCCGCATTGGTCTTGACCAACTCTATCAGAGCTTGGTTGACGGCAATTTCGAT
GATGCAGCTTGGGCGCAGGGTCGATGCGACGCAATCGTCCGATCCGGAGCCGGGACTGTCGGGCGTACAC
AAATCGCCCGCAGAAGCGCCGCCGTCTGGACCGATGGCTGTGTAGAAGTACTCGCCGATAGTGGAAACCG
ACGCCCCAGCACTCGTCCGAGGGCAAAGGAATAAGCTAGTATGTAAGCCTAGTCTTAGATAATAAAATCG
CTATCCATCGAAGATGGATGTGTGTTGGTTTTTTGTGTGTGTAACGCTAGGCGCGCCTGGTGTACCGAGA
ACGATCCTCTCAGTGCGAGTCTCGACGATCCATATCGTTGCTTGGCAGTCAGCCAGTCGGAATCCAGCTT
GGGACCCAGGAAGTCCAATCGTCAGATATTGTACTCAAGCCTGGTCACGGCAGCGTACCGATCTGTTTAA
ACCTAGATATTGATAGTCTGATCGGTCAACGTATAATCGAGTCCTAGCTTTTGCAAACATCTATCAAGAG
ACAGGATCAGCAGGAGGCTTTCGCATGAGTATTCAACATTTCCGTGTCGCCCTTATTCCCTTTTTTGCGG
CATTTTGCCTTCCTGTTTTTGCTCACCCAGAAACGCTGGTGAAAGTAAAAGATGCTGAAGATCAGTTGGG
TGCGCGAGTGGGTTACATCGAACTGGATCTCAACAGCGGTAAGATCCTTGAGAGTTTTCGCCCCGAAGAA
CGCTTTCCAATGATGAGCACTTTTAAAGTTCTGCTATGTGGCGCGGTATTATCCCGTATTGACGCCGGGC
AAGAGCAACTCGGTCGCCGCATACACTATTCTCAGAATGACTTGGTTGAGTATTCACCAGTCACAGAAAA
GCATCTTACGGATGGCATGACAGTAAGAGAATTATGCAGTGCTGCCATAACCATGAGTGATAACACTGCG
GCCAACTTACTTCTGACAACGATTGGAGGACCGAAGGAGCTAACCGCTTTTTTGCACAACATGGGGGATC
ATGTAACTCGCCTTGATCGTTGGGAACCGGAGCTGAATGAAGCCATACCAAACGACGAGCGTGACACCAC
GATGCCTGTAGCAATGGCAACAACCTTGCGTAAACTATTAACTGGCGAACTACTTACTCTAGCTTCCCGG
CAACAGTTGATAGACTGGATGGAGGCGGATAAAGTTGCAGGACCACTTCTGCGCTCGGCCCTTCCGGCTG
GCTGGTTTATTGCTGATAAATCTGGAGCCGGTGAGCGTGGGTCTCGCGGTATCATTGCAGCACTGGGGCC
AGATGGTAAGCCCTCCCGTATCGTAGTTATCTACACGACGGGGAGTCAGGCAACTATGGATGAACGAAAT
AGACAGATCGCTGAGATAGGTGCCTCACTGATTAAGCATTGGTAACCGATTCTAGGTGCATTGGCGCAGA
AAAAAATGCCTGATGCGACGCTGCGCGTCTTATACTCCCACATATGCCAGATTCAGCAACGGATACGGCT
TCCCCAACTTGCCCACTTCCATACGTGTCCTCCTTACCAGAAATTTATCCTTAAGATCGTTTAAACTCGA
CTCTGGCTCTATCGAATCTCCGTCGTTTCGAGCTTACGCGAACAGCCGTGGCGCTCATTTGCTCGTCGGG
CATCGAATCTCGTCAGCTATCGTCAGCTTACCTTTTTGGCAGCGATCGCGGCTCCCGACATCTTGGACCA
TTAGCTCCACAGGTATCTTCTTCCCTCTAGTGGTCATAACAGCAGCTTCAGCTACCTCTCAATTCAAAAA
ACCCCTCAAGACCCGTTTAGAGGCCCCAAGGGGTTATGCTATCAATCGTTGCGTTACACACACAAAAAAC
CAACACACATCCATCTTCGATGGATAGCGATTTTATTATCTAACTGCTGATCGAGTGTAGCCAGATCTAG
TAATCAATTACGGGGTCATTAGTTCATAGCCCATATATGGAGTTCCGCGTTACATAACTTACGGTAAATG
GCCCGCCTGGCTGACCGCCCAACGACCCCCGCCCATTGACGTCAATAATGACGTATGTTCCCATAGTAAC
GCCAATAGGGACTTTCCATTGACGTCAATGGGTGGAGTATTTACGGTAAACTGCCCACTTGGCAGTACAT
CAAGTGTATCATATGCCAAGTACGCCCCCTATTGACGTCAATGACGGTAAATGGCCCGCCTGGCATTATG
CCCAGTACATGACCTTATGGGACTTTCCTACTTGGCAGTACATCTACGTATTAGTCATCGCTATTACCAT
GCTGATGCGGTTTTGGCAGTACATCAATGGGCGTGGATAGCGGTTTGACTCACGGGGATTTCCAAGTCTC
CACCCCATTGACGTCAATGGGAGTTTGTTTTGGCACCAAAATCAACGGGACTTTCCAAAATGTCGTAACA
ACTCCGCCCCATTGACGCAAATGGGCGGTAGGCGTGTACGGTGGGAGGTCTATATAAGCAGAGCTGGTTT
AGTGAACCGTCAGATCAGATCTTTGTCGATCCTACCATCCACTCGACACACCCGCCAGCGGCCGC
